Addgene plasmid #144622: TFORF3146
Purpose: Lentiviral vector for overexpressing transcription factor ORFs with unique 24-bp barcodes. Barcodes facilitate identification of transcription factors in pooled screens.
Depositing lab: Feng Zhang. Depositing organization: Broad Institute. Publication: A transcription factor atlas of directed differentiation. Joung J, Ma S, Tay T, Geiger-Schuller KR, Kirchgatterer PC, Verdine VK, Guo B, Arias-Garcia MA, Allen WE, Singh A, Kuksenko O, Abudayyeh OO, Gootenberg JS, Fu Z, Macrae RK, Buenrostro JD, Regev A, Zhang F. Cell. 2023 Jan 5;186(1):209-229.e26. doi: 10.1016/j.cell.2022.11.026. PubMed 36608654.
Backbone
  Vector backbone: pLX_TRC317
  Backbone manufacturer: Broad Institute Genetic Perturbation Platform
  Backbone size w/o insert (bp): 8264
  Vector type: Mammalian Expression, Lentiviral
  Selectable markers: Puromycin
Growth in bacteria
  Bacterial resistance: Ampicillin, 100 μg/mL
  Growth temperature: 30°C
  Growth strain: NEB Stable
  Copy number: High Copy
Gene/Insert
  Gene/Insert name: HSF1
  Species: H. sapiens (human)
  Insert size (bp): 1793
  Entrez Gene: HSF1 (a.k.a. HSTF1)
  Promoter: EF1a
  Tag / fusion protein: V5 (C terminal on insert)
  Cloning method: Gateway Cloning
  Sequencing primers: 5′ GGGTGGAGACTGAAGTTAGGCCAG; 3′ CACATAGCGTAAAAGGAGCAACATAG
Resource information
  A portion of this plasmid was derived from a plasmid made by: Broad Institute Genetic Perturbation Platform
Terms and licenses: Academic/Nonprofit Terms; Industry Terms: Not Available to Industry
Depositor comments: NM_005526.3 Please test multiple small colonies in case of plasmid recombination. To make this collection available in a timely manner, a portion of this collection was not fully sequenced by Addgene. If an Addgene verified full plasmid sequence is not available, please contact us prior to placing an order to request the full sequence.
How to cite: TFORF3146 was a gift from Feng Zhang (Addgene plasmid # 144622 ; http://n2t.net/addgene:144622 ; RRID:Addgene_144622)
