[The description below was written by a language model from this plasmid's Addgene catalogue record and pLannotate feature annotations shown in this document.]
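Description:
TFORF3146 is a third-generation-style, self-inactivating lentiviral expression plasmid built on the pLX_TRC317 backbone. It carries the human heat shock transcription factor HSF1 as one member of a barcoded transcription factor ORF collection. In bacteria it is maintained through a high-copy ColE1/pUC-type origin and selected with ampicillin via the bla gene. An f1 origin and remnants of a lac/lacZα cloning region are also present. The depositor notes a risk of recombination, which is common for plasmids containing repeated LTRs.

The viral portion begins with an RSV promoter fused to a truncated HIV-1 5' LTR, which drives Tat-independent transcription of the genomic RNA in packaging cells. This is followed by the Ψ packaging signal with a gag fragment, the RRE for Rev-dependent nuclear export, and a cPPT/CTS that aids nuclear import of the provirus. An SV40 early promoter drives puromycin N-acetyltransferase, allowing selection of transduced mammalian cells. Downstream, the EF-1α promoter drives the HSF1 ORF, which was inserted by Gateway cloning and is flanked by attB1 and attB2 sites, with a C-terminal V5 epitope tag for detection. A WPRE enhances transcript stability and expression. The ΔU3 3' LTR inactivates viral promoter activity after integration, and an SV40 poly(A) signal lies outside the LTR.

According to the record, each construct in the collection carries a unique 24-bp barcode, although the feature table does not annotate it. The barcode allows the overexpressed factor to be identified by sequencing in pooled screens, such as those testing which transcription factors direct cell differentiation.
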