Features (pLannotate 1.2.2; 34 found; start..end, strand, type, name):
      5..231     +  promoter       RSV promoter: Rous sarcoma virus enhancer/promoter
    232..412     +  LTR            5' LTR (truncated): truncated 5' long terminal repeat (LTR) from HIV-1
    459..584     +  misc_feature   HIV-1 Ψ: packaging signal of human immunodeficiency virus type 1
    568..931     +  CDS            HIV-1 gag (fragment): gag protein from human immunodeficiency virus 1; gag
   1077..1310    +  misc_feature   RRE: The Rev response element (RRE) of HIV-1 allows for Rev-dependent mRNA export from the nucleus to the cytoplasm.
   1687..1713    +  CDS            Rev (fragment): human immunodeficiency virus 1 (HIV-1) Rev protein; rev; enhances nuclear export of unspliced and incompletely spliced viral mRNAs
   1720..1743    +  promoter       SV40 promoter (fragment): SV40 early promoter
   1744..1815    +  promoter       SV40 promoter (fragment): SV40 enhancer and early promoter
   1839..1974    +  rep_origin     SV40 ori: SV40 origin of replication
   2020..2616    +  CDS            PuroR (fragment): puromycin N-acetyltransferase; pac from Streptomyces; confers resistance to puromycin
   2665..2782    +  misc_feature   cPPT/CTS: central polypurine tract and central termination sequence of HIV-1
   2847..2913    +  CDS            small t antigen (fragment): SV40 (simian virus 40) small t antigen
   2920..4098    +  promoter       EF-1α promoter: strong constitutive promoter for human elongation factor EF-1α
   4119..4136    +  protein_bind   attB1 (fragment): mutant version of attB; core recombination site for the Gateway® BP reaction BP Clonase™
   4142..5728    +  CDS            HSF1: HSF1_HUMAN - Also known as HSTF1. Experimental evidence at protein level: Swiss-Prot protein existence level 1. (Microbial infection) Plays a role in latent human immunodeficiency virus (HIV-1) transcriptional reactivation. Binds to the HIV-1 long terminal repeat promoter (LTR) to reactivate viral transcription by recruiting cellular transcriptional elongation factors, such as CDK9, CCNT1 and EP300. From Homo sapiens (Human).
   5730..5754    -  protein_bind   attB2: mutant version of attB; recombination site for the Gateway® BP reaction BP Clonase™
   5762..5803    +  CDS            V5 tag: epitope tag from simian virus 5
   5819..5872    +  promoter       U6 promoter (fragment): RNA polymerase III promoter for human U6 snRNA
   5914..6502    +  misc_feature   WPRE: woodchuck hepatitis virus posttranscriptional regulatory element
   6553..6572    +  misc_feature   cPPT/CTS (fragment): central polypurine tract and central termination sequence of HIV-1
   6574..6807    +  LTR            3' LTR (ΔU3): self-inactivating 3' long terminal repeat (LTR) from HIV-1
   6885..7006    +  polyA_signal   SV40 poly(A) signal: SV40 polyadenylation signal
   7046..7181    +  rep_origin     SV40 ori: SV40 origin of replication
   7202..7220    -  promoter       T7 promoter: promoter for bacteriophage T7 RNA polymerase
   7228..7383    +  CDS            lacZα (fragment): LacZα fragment of β-galactosidase; lacZ fragment
   7388..7816    +  rep_origin     f1 ori (sequence partly withheld): f1 bacteriophage origin of replication; arrow indicates direction of (+) strand synthesis
   7869..7973    +  promoter       AmpR promoter: bla
   7974..8834    +  CDS            AmpR: β-lactamase; bla; confers resistance to ampicillin, carbenicillin, and related antibiotics
   9005..9593    +  rep_origin     ori: high-copy-number ColE1/pMB1/pBR322/pUC origin of replication
   9776..9868    +  CDS            lacI (fragment): lac repressor; lacI; The lac repressor binds to the lac operator to inhibit transcription in E. coli. This inhibition can be relieved by adding lactose or isopropyl-β-D-thiogalactopyranoside (IPTG).
   9881..9902    +  protein_bind   CAP binding site: CAP binding activates transcription in the presence of cAMP. E. coli catabolite activator protein
   9917..9947    +  promoter       lac promoter: promoter for the E. coli lac operon
   9955..9971    +  protein_bind   lac operator: The lac repressor binds to the lac operator to inhibit transcription in E. coli. This inhibition can be relieved by adding lactose or isopropyl-β-D-thiogalactopyranoside (IPTG). lac repressor encoded by lacI
  10016..10034   +  promoter       T3 promoter: promoter for bacteriophage T3 RNA polymerase
>Addgene plasmid #144622 | TFORF3146 | addgene full sequence | sequence record 471171 | Addgene NGS Result
TTAATGTAGTCTTATGCAATACTCTTGTAGTCTTGCAACATGGTAACGATGAGTTAGCAACATGCCTTAC
AAGGAGAGAAAAAGCACCGTGCATGCCGATTGGTGGAAGTAAGGTGGTACGATCGTGCCTTATTAGGAAG
GCAACAGACGGGTCTGACATGGATTGGACGAACCACTGAATTGCCGCATTGCAGAGATATTGTATTTAAG
TGCCTAGCTCGATACATAAACGGGTCTCTCTGGTTAGACCAGATCTGAGCCTGGGAGCTCTCTGGCTAAC
TAGGGAACCCACTGCTTAAGCCTCAATAAAGCTTGCCTTGAGTGCTTCAAGTAGTGTGTGCCCGTCTGTT
GTGTGACTCTGGTAACTAGAGATCCCTCAGACCCTTTTAGTCAGTGTGGAAAATCTCTAGCAGTGGCGCC
CGAACAGGGACTTGAAAGCGAAAGGGAAACCAGAGGAGCTCTCTCGACGCAGGACTCGGCTTGCTGAAGC
GCGCACGGCAAGAGGCGAGGGGCGGCGACTGGTGAGTACGCCAAAAATTTTGACTAGCGGAGGCTAGAAG
GAGAGAGATGGGTGCGAGAGCGTCAGTATTAAGCGGGGGAGAATTAGATCGCGATGGGAAAAAATTCGGT
TAAGGCCAGGGGGAAAGAAAAAATATAAATTAAAACATATAGTATGGGCAAGCAGGGAGCTAGAACGATT
CGCAGTTAATCCTGGCCTGTTAGAAACATCAGAAGGCTGTAGACAAATACTGGGACAGCTACAACCATCC
CTTCAGACAGGATCAGAAGAACTTAGATCATTATATAATACAGTAGCAACCCTCTATTGTGTGCATCAAA
GGATAGAGATAAAAGACACCAAGGAAGCTTTAGACAAGATAGAGGAAGAGCAAAACAAAAGTAAGACCAC
CGCACAGCAAGCGGCCGCTGATCTTCAGACCTGGAGGAGGAGATATGAGGGACAATTGGAGAAGTGAATT
ATATAAATATAAAGTAGTAAAAATTGAACCATTAGGAGTAGCACCCACCAAGGCAAAGAGAAGAGTGGTG
CAGAGAGAAAAAAGAGCAGTGGGAATAGGAGCTTTGTTCCTTGGGTTCTTGGGAGCAGCAGGAAGCACTA
TGGGCGCAGCGTCAATGACGCTGACGGTACAGGCCAGACAATTATTGTCTGGTATAGTGCAGCAGCAGAA
CAATTTGCTGAGGGCTATTGAGGCGCAACAGCATCTGTTGCAACTCACAGTCTGGGGCATCAAGCAGCTC
CAGGCAAGAATCCTGGCTGTGGAAAGATACCTAAAGGATCAACAGCTCCTGGGGATTTGGGGTTGCTCTG
GAAAACTCATTTGCACCACTGCTGTGCCTTGGAATGCTAGTTGGAGTAATAAATCTCTGGAACAGATTTG
GAATCACACGACCTGGATGGAGTGGGACAGAGAAATTAACAATTACACAAGCTTAATACACTCCTTAATT
GAAGAATCGCAAAACCAGCAAGAAAAGAATGAACAAGAATTATTGGAATTAGATAAATGGGCAAGTTTGT
GGAATTGGTTTAACATAACAAATTGGCTGTGGTATATAAAATTATTCATAATGATAGTAGGAGGCTTGGT
AGGTTTAAGAATAGTTTTTGCTGTACTTTCTATAGTGAATAGAGTTAGGCAGGGATATTCACCATTATCG
TTTCAGACCCACCTCCCAACCCCGAGGGGACCCATGCATTGCATCTCAATTAGTCAGCAACCAGGTGTGG
AAAGTCCCCAGGCTCCCCAGCAGGCAGAAGTATGCAAAGCATGCGTCTCAATTAGTCAGCAACCATAGTC
CCGCCCCTAACTCCGCCCATCCCGCCCCTAACTCCGCCCAGTTCCGCCCATTCTCCGCCCCATGGCTGAC
TAATTTTTTTTATTTATGCAGAGGCCGAGGCCGCCTCGGCCTCTGAGCTATTCCAGAAGTAGTGAGGAGG
CTTTTTTGGAGGCCTAGGCTTTTGCAAAAAGCTTTCTAGAGGTACCACCGGAGCTTACCATGACCGAGTA
CAAGCCCACGGTGCGCCTCGCCACCCGCGACGACGTCCCCAGGGCCGTACGCACCCTCGCCGCCGCGTTC
GCCGACTACCCCGCCACGCGCCACACCGTCGATCCGGACCGCCACATCGAGCGGGTCACCGAGCTGCAAG
AACTCTTCCTCACGCGCGTCGGGCTCGACATCGGCAAGGTGTGGGTCGCGGACGACGGCGCCGCCGTGGC
GGTCTGGACCACGCCGGAGAGCGTCGAAGCGGGGGCGGTGTTCGCCGAGATCGGCCCGCGCATGGCCGAG
TTGAGCGGTTCCCGGCTGGCCGCGCAGCAACAGATGGAAGGCCTCCTGGCGCCGCACCGGCCCAAGGAGC
CCGCGTGGTTCCTGGCCACCGTCGGCGTCTCGCCCGACCACCAGGGCAAGGGTCTGGGCAGCGCCGTCGT
GCTCCCCGGAGTGGAGGCGGCCGAGCGCGCCGGGGTGCCCGCCTTCCTGGAGACCTCCGCGCCCCGCAAC
CTCCCCTTCTACGAGCGGCTCGGCTTCACCGTCACCGCCGACGTCGAGGTGCCCGAAGGACCGCGCACCT
GGTGCATGACCCGCAAGCCCGGTGCCAGTTAACGAATTCTAGATCTTGAGACAAATGGCAGTATTCATCC
ACAATTTTAAAAGAAAAGGGGGGATTGGGGGGTACAGTGCAGGGGAAAGAATAGTAGACATAATAGCAAC
AGACATACAAACTAAAGAATTACAAAAACAAATTACAAAAATTCAAAATTTTCGGGTTTATTACAGGGAC
AGCAGAGATCCACTTTGGCGCCGGCTCGAGGCCTGCAGGTGCAAAGATGGATAAAGTTTTAAACAGAGAG
GAATCTTTGCAGCTAATGGACCTTCTAGGTCTTGAAAGGAGTGGGAATTGGCTCCGGTGCCCGTCAGTGG
GCAGAGCGCACATCGCCCACAGTCCCCGAGAAGTTGGGGGGAGGGGTCGGCAATTGAACCGGTGCCTAGA
GAAGGTGGCGCGGGGTAAACTGGGAAAGTGATGTCGTGTACTGGCTCCGCCTTTTTCCCGAGGGTGGGGG
AGAACCGTATATAAGTGCAGTAGTCGCCGTGAACGTTCTTTTTCGCAACGGGTTTGCCGCCAGAACACAG
GTAAGTGCCGTGTGTGGTTCCCGCGGGCCTGGCCTCTTTACGGGTTATGGCCCTTGCGTGCCTTGAATTA
CTTCCACCTGGCTGCAGTACGTGATTCTTGATCCCGAGCTTCGGGTTGGAAGTGGGTGGGAGAGTTCGAG
GCCTTGCGCTTAAGGAGCCCCTTCGCCTCGTGCTTGAGTTGAGGCCTGGCCTGGGCGCTGGGGCCGCCGC
GTGCGAATCTGGTGGCACCTTCGCGCCTGTCTCGCTGCTTTCGATAAGTCTCTAGCCATTTAAAATTTTT
GATGACCTGCTGCGACGCTTTTTTTCTGGCAAGATAGTCTTGTAAATGCGGGCCAAGATCTGCACACTGG
TATTTCGGTTTTTGGGGCCGCGGGCGGCGACGGGGCCCGTGCGTCCCAGCGCACATGTTCGGCGAGGCGG
GGCCTGCGAGCGCGGCCACCGAGAATCGGACGGGGGTAGTCTCAAGCTGGCCGGCCTGCTCTGGTGCCTG
GCCTCGCGCCGCCGTGTATCGCCCCGCCCTGGGCGGCAAGGCTGGCCCGGTCGGCACCAGTTGCGTGAGC
GGAAAGATGGCCGCTTCCCGGCCCTGCTGCAGGGAGCTCAAAATGGAGGACGCGGCGCTCGGGAGAGCGG
GCGGGTGAGTCACCCACACAAAGGAAAAGGGCCTTTCCGTCCTCAGCCGTCGCTTCATGTGACTCCACGG
AGTACCGGGCGCCGTCCAGGCACCTCGATTAGTTCTCGAGCTTTTGGAGTACGTCGTCTTTAGGTTGGGG
GGAGGGGTTTTATGCGATGGAGTTTCCCCACACTGAGTGGGTGGAGACTGAAGTTAGGCCAGCTTGGCAC
TTGATGTAATTCTCCTTGGAATTTGCCCTTTTTGAGTTTGGATCTTGGTTCATTCTCAAGCCTCAGACAG
TGGTTCAAAGTTTTTTTCTTCCATTTCAGGTGTCGTGAGGCTAGCATCGATTGATCAACAAGTTTGTACA
AAAAAGTTGGCATGGATCTGCCCGTGGGCCCCGGCGCGGCGGGGCCCAGCAACGTCCCGGCCTTCCTGAC
CAAGCTGTGGACCCTCGTGAGCGACCCGGACACCGACGCGCTCATCTGCTGGAGCCCGAGCGGGAACAGC
TTCCACGTGTTCGACCAGGGCCAGTTTGCCAAGGAGGTGCTGCCCAAGTACTTCAAGCACAACAACATGG
CCAGCTTCGTGCGGCAGCTCAACATGTATGGCTTCCGGAAAGTGGTCCACATCGAGCAGGGCGGCCTGGT
CAAGCCAGAGAGAGACGACACGGAGTTCCAGCACCCATGCTTCCTGCGTGGCCAGGAGCAGCTCCTTGAG
AACATCAAGAGGAAAGTGACCAGTGTGTCCACCCTGAAGAGTGAAGACATAAAGATCCGCCAGGACAGCG
TCACCAAGCTGCTGACGGACGTGCAGCTGATGAAGGGGAAGCAGGAGTGCATGGACTCCAAGCTCCTGGC
CATGAAGCATGAGAATGAGGCTCTGTGGCGGGAGGTGGCCAGCCTTCGGCAGAAGCATGCCCAGCAACAG
AAAGTCGTCAACAAGCTCATTCAGTTCCTGATCTCACTGGTGCAGTCAAACCGGATCCTGGGGGTGAAGA
GAAAGATCCCCCTGATGCTGAACGACAGTGGCTCAGCACATTCCATGCCCAAGTATAGCCGGCAGTTCTC
CCTGGAGCACGTCCACGGCTCGGGCCCCTACTCGGCCCCCTCCCCAGCCTACAGCAGCTCCAGCCTCTAC
GCCCCTGATGCTGTGGCCAGCTCTGGACCCATCATCTCCGACATCACCGAGCTGGCTCCTGCCAGCCCCA
TGGCCTCCCCCGGCGGGAGCATAGACGAGAGGCCCCTATCCAGCAGCCCCCTGGTGCGTGTCAAGGAGGA
GCCCCCCAGCCCGCCTCAGAGCCCCCGGGTAGAGGAGGCGAGTCCCGGGCGCCCATCTTCCGTGGACACC
CTCTTGTCCCCGACCGCCCTCATTGACTCCATCCTGCGGGAGAGTGAACCTGCCCCCGCCTCCGTCACAG
CCCTCACGGACGCCAGGGGCCACACGGACACCGAGGGCCGGCCTCCCTCCCCCCCGCCCACCTCCACCCC
TGAAAAGTGCCTCAGCGTAGCCTGCCTGGACAAGAATGAGCTCAGTGACCACTTGGATGCTATGGACTCC
AACCTGGATAACCTGCAGACCATGCTGAGCAGCCACGGCTTCAGCGTGGACACCAGTGCCCTGCTGGACC
TGTTCAGCCCCTCGGTGACCGTGCCCGACATGAGCCTGCCTGACCTTGACAGCAGCCTGGCCAGTATCCA
AGAGCTCCTGTCTCCCCAGGAGCCCCCCAGGCCTCCCGAGGCAGAGAACAGCAGCCCGGATTCAGGGAAG
CAGCTGGTGCACTACACAGCGCAGCCGCTGTTCCTGCTGGACCCCGGCTCCGTGGACACCGGGAGCAACG
ACCTGCCGGTGCTGTTTGAGCTGGGAGAGGGCTCCTACTTCTCCGAAGGGGACGGCTTCGCCGAGGACCC
CACCATCTCCCTGCTGACAGGCTCGGAGCCTCCCAAAGCCAAGGACCCCACTGTCTCCTACCCAACTTTC
TTGTACAAAGTGGTTGATATCGGTAAGCCTATCCCTAACCCTCTCCTCGGTCTCGATTCTACGTAGTAAT
GAACTAGTCCGTAACTTGAAAGTATTTCGATTTCTTGGCTTTATATATCTTGTGGAAAGGACGATGGGTA
ATAACTGTGAGCGGGGTTACGCGTTAAGTCGACAATCAACCTCTGGATTACAAAATTTGTGAAAGATTGA
CTGGTATTCTTAACTATGTTGCTCCTTTTACGCTATGTGGATACGCTGCTTTAATGCCTTTGTATCATGC
TATTGCTTCCCGTATGGCTTTCATTTTCTCCTCCTTGTATAAATCCTGGTTGCTGTCTCTTTATGAGGAG
TTGTGGCCCGTTGTCAGGCAACGTGGCGTGGTGTGCACTGTGTTTGCTGACGCAACCCCCACTGGTTGGG
GCATTGCCACCACCTGTCAGCTCCTTTCCGGGACTTTCGCTTTCCCCCTCCCTATTGCCACGGCGGAACT
CATCGCCGCCTGCCTTGCCCGCTGCTGGACAGGGGCTCGGCTGTTGGGCACTGACAATTCCGTGGTGTTG
TCGGGGAAATCATCGTCCTTTCCTTGGCTGCTCGCCTGTGTTGCCACCTGGATTCTGCGCGGGACGTCCT
TCTGCTACGTCCCTTCGGCCCTCAATCCAGCGGACCTTCCTTCCCGCGGCCTGCTGCCGGCTCTGCGGCC
TCTTCCGCGTCTTCGCCTTCGCCCTCAGACGAGTCGGATCTCCCTTTGGGCCGCCTCCCCGCGTCGACTT
TAAGACCAATGACTTACAAGGCAGCTGTAGATCTTAGCCACTTTTTAAAAGAAAAGGGGGGACTGGAAGG
GCTAATTCACTCCCAACGAAGACAAGATCTGCTTTTTGCTTGTACTGGGTCTCTCTGGTTAGACCAGATC
TGAGCCTGGGAGCTCTCTGGCTAACTAGGGAACCCACTGCTTAAGCCTCAATAAAGCTTGCCTTGAGTGC
TTCAAGTAGTGTGTGCCCGTCTGTTGTGTGACTCTGGTAACTAGAGATCCCTCAGACCCTTTTAGTCAGT
GTGGAAAATCTCTAGCAGTACGTATAGTAGTTCATGTCATCTTATTATTCAGTATTTATAACTTGCAAAG
AAATGAATATCAGAGAGTGAGAGGAACTTGTTTATTGCAGCTTATAATGGTTACAAATAAAGCAATAGCA
TCACAAATTTCACAAATAAAGCATTTTTTTCACTGCATTCTAGTTGTGGTTTGTCCAAACTCATCAATGT
ATCTTATCATGTCTGGCTCTAGCTATCCCGCCCCTAACTCCGCCCATCCCGCCCCTAACTCCGCCCAGTT
CCGCCCATTCTCCGCCCCATGGCTGACTAATTTTTTTTATTTATGCAGAGGCCGAGGCCGCCTCGGCCTC
TGAGCTATTCCAGAAGTAGTGAGGAGGCTTTTTTGGAGGCCTAGGGACGTACCCAATTCGCCCTATAGTG
AGTCGTATTACGCGCGCTCACTGGCCGTCGTTTTACAACGTCGTGACTGGGAAAACCCTGGCGTTACCCA
ACTTAATCGCCTTGCAGCACATCCCCCTTTCGCCAGCTGGCGTAATAGCGAAGAGGCCCGCACCGATCGC
CCTTCCCAACAGTTGCGCAGCCTGAATGGCGAATGGG
[124 nt withheld, positions 7388-7511]
C
[91 nt withheld, positions 7513-7603]
A
[49 nt withheld, positions 7605-7653]
CCTTTGACGTTGGAGTCCACGTTCTTT
[37 nt withheld, positions 7681-7717]
ACCCTATCTCGGTCTATTCTTTTGATTTATAAGGGATTTTGCCGATTTCGGCCTATTGGTTAAAAAATGA
GCTGATTTAACAAAAATTTAACGCGAATTTTAACAAAATATTAACGCTTACAATTTAGGTGGCACTTTTC
GGGGAAATGTGCGCGGAACCCCTATTTGTTTATTTTTCTAAATACATTCAAATATGTATCCGCTCATGAG
ACAATAACCCTGATAAATGCTTCAATAATATTGAAAAAGGAAGAGTATGAGTATTCAACATTTCCGTGTC
GCCCTTATTCCCTTTTTTGCGGCATTTTGCCTTCCTGTTTTTGCTCACCCAGAAACGCTGGTGAAAGTAA
AAGATGCTGAAGATCAGTTGGGTGCACGAGTGGGTTACATCGAACTGGATCTCAACAGCGGTAAGATCCT
TGAGAGTTTTCGCCCCGAAGAACGTTTTCCAATGATGAGCACTTTTAAAGTTCTGCTATGTGGCGCGGTA
TTATCCCGTATTGACGCCGGGCAAGAGCAACTCGGTCGCCGCATACACTATTCTCAGAATGACTTGGTTG
AGTACTCACCAGTCACAGAAAAGCATCTTACGGATGGCATGACAGTAAGAGAATTATGCAGTGCTGCCAT
AACCATGAGTGATAACACTGCGGCCAACTTACTTCTGACAACGATCGGAGGACCGAAGGAGCTAACCGCT
TTTTTGCACAACATGGGGGATCATGTAACTCGCCTTGATCGTTGGGAACCGGAGCTGAATGAAGCCATAC
CAAACGACGAGCGTGACACCACGATGCCTGTAGCAATGGCAACAACGTTGCGCAAACTATTAACTGGCGA
ACTACTTACTCTAGCTTCCCGGCAACAATTAATAGACTGGATGGAGGCGGATAAAGTTGCAGGACCACTT
CTGCGCTCGGCCCTTCCGGCTGGCTGGTTTATTGCTGATAAATCTGGAGCCGGTGAGCGTGGGTCTCGCG
GTATCATTGCAGCACTGGGGCCAGATGGTAAGCCCTCCCGTATCGTAGTTATCTACACGACGGGGAGTCA
GGCAACTATGGATGAACGAAATAGACAGATCGCTGAGATAGGTGCCTCACTGATTAAGCATTGGTAACTG
TCAGACCAAGTTTACTCATATATACTTTAGATTGATTTAAAACTTCATTTTTAATTTAAAAGGATCTAGG
TGAAGATCCTTTTTGATAATCTCATGACCAAAATCCCTTAACGTGAGTTTTCGTTCCACTGAGCGTCAGA
CCCCGTAGAAAAGATCAAAGGATCTTCTTGAGATCCTTTTTTTCTGCGCGTAATCTGCTGCTTGCAAACA
AAAAAACCACCGCTACCAGCGGTGGTTTGTTTGCCGGATCAAGAGCTACCAACTCTTTTTCCGAAGGTAA
CTGGCTTCAGCAGAGCGCAGATACCAAATACTGTTCTTCTAGTGTAGCCGTAGTTAGGCCACCACTTCAA
GAACTCTGTAGCACCGCCTACATACCTCGCTCTGCTAATCCTGTTACCAGTGGCTGCTGCCAGTGGCGAT
AAGTCGTGTCTTACCGGGTTGGACTCAAGACGATAGTTACCGGATAAGGCGCAGCGGTCGGGCTGAACGG
GGGGTTCGTGCACACAGCCCAGCTTGGAGCGAACGACCTACACCGAACTGAGATACCTACAGCGTGAGCT
ATGAGAAAGCGCCACGCTTCCCGAAGGGAGAAAGGCGGACAGGTATCCGGTAAGCGGCAGGGTCGGAACA
GGAGAGCGCACGAGGGAGCTTCCAGGGGGAAACGCCTGGTATCTTTATAGTCCTGTCGGGTTTCGCCACC
TCTGACTTGAGCGTCGATTTTTGTGATGCTCGTCAGGGGGGCGGAGCCTATGGAAAAACGCCAGCAACGC
GGCCTTTTTACGGTTCCTGGCCTTTTGCTGGCCTTTTGCTCACATGTTCTTTCCTGCGTTATCCCCTGAT
TCTGTGGATAACCGTATTACCGCCTTTGAGTGAGCTGATACCGCTCGCCGCAGCCGAACGACCGAGCGCA
GCGAGTCAGTGAGCGAGGAAGCGGAAGAGCGCCCAATACGCAAACCGCCTCTCCCCGCGCGTTGGCCGAT
TCATTAATGCAGCTGGCACGACAGGTTTCCCGACTGGAAAGCGGGCAGTGAGCGCAACGCAATTAATGTG
AGTTAGCTCACTCATTAGGCACCCCAGGCTTTACACTTTATGCTTCCGGCTCGTATGTTGTGTGGAATTG
TGAGCGGATAACAATTTCACACAGGAAACAGCTATGACCATGATTACGCCAAGCGCGCAATTAACCCTCA
CTAAAGGGAACAAAAGCTGGAGCTGCAAGC
