>Addgene plasmid #144622 | TFORF3146 | depositor partial sequence | sequence record 285981 | Insert
ATCGATTGATCAACAAGTTTGTACAAAAAAGTTGGCATGGATCTGCCCGTGGGCCCCGGCGCGGCGGGGC
CCAGCAACGTCCCGGCCTTCCTGACCAAGCTGTGGACCCTCGTGAGCGACCCGGACACCGACGCGCTCAT
CTGCTGGAGCCCGAGCGGGAACAGCTTCCACGTGTTCGACCAGGGCCAGTTTGCCAAGGAGGTGCTGCCC
AAGTACTTCAAGCACAACAACATGGCCAGCTTCGTGCGGCAGCTCAACATGTATGGCTTCCGGAAAGTGG
TCCACATCGAGCAGGGCGGCCTGGTCAAGCCAGAGAGAGACGACACGGAGTTCCAGCACCCATGCTTCCT
GCGTGGCCAGGAGCAGCTCCTTGAGAACATCAAGAGGAAAGTGACCAGTGTGTCCACCCTGAAGAGTGAA
GACATAAAGATCCGCCAGGACAGCGTCACCAAGCTGCTGACGGACGTGCAGCTGATGAAGGGGAAGCAGG
AGTGCATGGACTCCAAGCTCCTGGCCATGAAGCATGAGAATGAGGCTCTGTGGCGGGAGGTGGCCAGCCT
TCGGCAGAAGCATGCCCAGCAACAGAAAGTCGTCAACAAGCTCATTCAGTTCCTGATCTCACTGGTGCAG
TCAAACCGGATCCTGGGGGTGAAGAGAAAGATCCCCCTGATGCTGAACGACAGTGGCTCAGCACATTCCA
TGCCCAAGTATAGCCGGCAGTTCTCCCTGGAGCACGTCCACGGCTCGGGCCCCTACTCGGCCCCCTCCCC
AGCCTACAGCAGCTCCAGCCTCTACGCCCCTGATGCTGTGGCCAGCTCTGGACCCATCATCTCCGACATC
ACCGAGCTGGCTCCTGCCAGCCCCATGGCCTCCCCCGGCGGGAGCATAGACGAGAGGCCCCTATCCAGCA
GCCCCCTGGTGCGTGTCAAGGAGGAGCCCCCCAGCCCGCCTCAGAGCCCCCGGGTAGAGGAGGCGAGTCC
CGGGCGCCCATCTTCCGTGGACACCCTCTTGTCCCCGACCGCCCTCATTGACTCCATCCTGCGGGAGAGT
GAACCTGCCCCCGCCTCCGTCACAGCCCTCACGGACGCCAGGGGCCACACGGACACCGAGGGCCGGCCTC
CCTCCCCCCCGCCCACCTCCACCCCTGAAAAGTGCCTCAGCGTAGCCTGCCTGGACAAGAATGAGCTCAG
TGACCACTTGGATGCTATGGACTCCAACCTGGATAACCTGCAGACCATGCTGAGCAGCCACGGCTTCAGC
GTGGACACCAGTGCCCTGCTGGACCTGTTCAGCCCCTCGGTGACCGTGCCCGACATGAGCCTGCCTGACC
TTGACAGCAGCCTGGCCAGTATCCAAGAGCTCCTGTCTCCCCAGGAGCCCCCCAGGCCTCCCGAGGCAGA
GAACAGCAGCCCGGATTCAGGGAAGCAGCTGGTGCACTACACAGCGCAGCCGCTGTTCCTGCTGGACCCC
GGCTCCGTGGACACCGGGAGCAACGACCTGCCGGTGCTGTTTGAGCTGGGAGAGGGCTCCTACTTCTCCG
AAGGGGACGGCTTCGCCGAGGACCCCACCATCTCCCTGCTGACAGGCTCGGAGCCTCCCAAAGCCAAGGA
CCCCACTGTCTCCTACCCAACTTTCTTGTACAAAGTGGTTGATATCGGTAAGCCTATCCCTAACCCTCTC
CTCGGTCTCGATTCTACGTAGTAATGAACTAGTCCGTAACTTGAAAGTATTTCGATTTCTTGGCTTTATA
TATCTTGTGGAAAGGACGATGGGTAATAACTGTGAGCGGGGTT
