>Addgene plasmid #144622 | TFORF3146 | depositor partial sequence | sequence record 285982 | Barcode
TGGGTAATAACTGTGAGCGGGGTT
